>Addgene plasmid #133261 | pMXs_NMNAT3-FLAG | addgene full sequence | sequence record 261579 | Addgene NGS Result
TAGGGCCAGACTGTTACCACTCCCTTAAGTTTGACCTTAGGTCACTGGAAAGATGTCGAGCGGATCGCTC
ACAACCAGTCGGTAGATGTCAAGAAGAGACGTTGGGTTACCTTCTGCTCTGCAGAATGGCCAACCTTTAA
CGTCGGATGGCCGCGAGACGGCACCTTTAACCGAGACCTCATCACCCAGGTTAAGATCAAGGTCTTTTCA
CCTGGCCCGCATGGACACCCAGACCAGGTCCCCTACATCGTGACCTGGGAAGCCTTGGCTTTTGACCCCC
CTCCCTGGGTCAAGCCCTTTGTACACCCTAAGCCTCCGCCTCCTCTTCCTCCATCCGCCCCGTCTCTCCC
CCTTGAACCTCCTCGTTCGACCCCGCCTCGATCCTCCCTTTATCCAGCCCTCACTCCTTCTCTAGGCGCC
CCCATATGGCCATATGAGATCTTATATGGGGCACCCCCGCCCCTTGTAAACTTCCCTGACCCTGACATGA
CAAGAGTTACTAACAGCCCCTCTCTCCAAGCTCACTTACAGGCTCTCTACTTAGTCCAGCACGAAGTCTG
GAGACCTCTGGCGGCAGCCTACCAAGAACAACTGGACCGACCGGTGGTACCTCACCCTTACCGAGTCGGC
GACACAGTGTGGGTCCGCCGACACCAGACTAAGAACCTAGAACCTCGCTGGAAAGGACCTTACACAGTCC
TGCTGACCACCCCCACCGCCCTCAAAGTAGACGGCATCGCAGCTTGGATACACGCCGCCCACGTGAAGGC
TGCCGACCCCGGGGGTGGACCATCCTCTAGACTGCCGGATCTAGCTAGTTAATTAAGGATCCGCCACCAT
GAAGAGCCGAATACCTGTGGTGCTCCTGGCCTGTGGCTCCTTTAACCCCATCACCAACATGCACCTGCGC
ATGTTTGAGGTGGCCAGAGATCACCTACACCAAACAGAATATGAAGAAAAGGACCATGAAGTTGCACTTG
TTTTTCCTGGACCTCAGTCTATCTCAATAAAAGATATTTCTTTTCATCTGCAAAAAAGGATTCAAAATAA
TGTTAGCAGCAAAAATGATGACCCTGACAAGTCATCTTTTAAACGCAAAAGAACTGAAGAACAAGCGTTC
TGTGATTTGAATGACAGCAAGTGCAAAGGCACAACACTGAAAAAAATTATATTTATAGATAGCACCTGGA
ACCAAACAAACAAAATATTCACTGATGAGCGACTTCAAGGAATGTACCAGGTCATCCAGGGTATCATCTC
TCCTGTCAACGACACCTATGGGAAGAAAGACCTCGCAGCTTCTCATCACCGAGTGGCCATGGCCCGGCTG
GCCCTGCAGACATCCGACTGGATACGGGTGGACCCTTGGGAGAGTGAGCAGGCACAGTGGATGGAGACAG
TGAAGGTGCTGAGGCATCATCACAGCAAACTGCTCAGATCTCCACCCCAGATGGAAGGCCCAGACCATGG
CAAGGCACTCTTCTCGACCCCTGCAGCTGTGCCTGAGCTGAAGCTTCTCTGTGGGGCAGACGTCTTGAAG
ACCTTCCAGACCCCCAACCTCTGGAAGGATGCGCACATCCAGGAAATAGTGGAGAAGTTTGGCTTGGTGT
GCGTGGGCCGAGTAGGTCACGACCCAAAAGGTTACATCGCAGAATCTCCCATCCTACGGATGCACCAGCA
CAACATTCACCTGGCCAAGGAGCCTGTGCAGAATGAGATCAGTGCCACATACATCAGGCGAGCCTTGGGC
CAAGGGCAGAGCGTAAAGTACCTGATTCCCGATGCTGTCATCACGTACATCAAGGACCATGGCCTCTACA
CCAAGGGCAGTACCTGGAAAGGCAAAAGCACCCAGAGCACTGAGGGCAAGACAAGCGCGGCCGCAGGAGG
CGGTGGAGGCGGTGCAGGCGACTACAAAGACCATGACGGTGATTATAAAGATCATGACATTGATTACAAG
GATGACGATGACAAGTAATAATAAATTCCGCCCNNNNNNNNNNNCTCCCTCCCCCCCCCCTAACGTTACT
GGCCGAAGCCGCTTGGAATAAGGCCGGTGTGCGTTTGTCTATATGTTATTTTCCACCATATTGCCGTCTT
TTGGCAATGTGAGGGCCCGGAAACCTGGCCCTGTCTTCTTGACGAGCATTCCTAGGGGTCTTTCCCCTCT
CGCCAAAGGAATGCAAGGTCTGTTGAATGTCGTGAAGGAAGCAGTTCCTCTGGAAGCTTCTTGAAGACAA
ACAACGTCTGTAGCGACCCTTTGCAGGCAGCGGAACCCCCCACCTGGCGACAGGTGCCTCTGCGGCCAAA
AGCCACGTGTATAAGATACACCTGCAAAGGCGGCACAACCCCAGTGCCACGTTGTGAGTTGGATAGTTGT
GGAAAGAGTCAAATGGCTCTCCTCAAGCGTATTCAACAAGGGGCTGAAGGATGCCCAGAAGGTACCCCAT
TGTATGGGATCTGATCTGGGGCCTCGGTGCACATGCTTTACATGTGTTTAGTCGAGGTTAAAAAAACGTC
TAGGCCCCCCGAACCACGGGGACGTGGTTTTCCTTTGAAAAACACGATGATAATATGGCCACAACCATGG
TTCCTTTGTCTCAAGAAGAATCCACCCTCATTGAAAGAGCAACGGCTACAATCAACAGCATCCCCATCTC
TGAAGACTACAGCGTCGCCAGCGCAGCTCTCTCTAGCGACGGCCGCATCTTCACTGGTGTCAATGTATAT
CATTTTACTGGGGGACCTTGTGCAGAACTCGTGGTGCTGGGCACTGCTGCTGCTGCGGCAGCTGGCAACC
TGACTTGTATCGTCGCGATCGGAAATGAGAACAGGGGCATCTTGAGCCCCTGCGGACGGTGCCGACAGGT
GCTTCTCGATCTGCATCCTGGGATCAAAGCCATAGTGAAGGACAGTGATGGACAGCCGACGGCAGTTGGG
ATTCGTGAATTGCTGCCCTCTGGTTATGTGTGGGAGGGCTAAGTCGACGATAAAATAAAAGATTTTATTT
AGTCTCCAGAAAAAGGGGGGAATGAAAGACCCCACCTGTAGGTTTGGCAAGCTAGCTTAAGTAACGCCAT
TTTGCAAGGCATGGAAAAATACATAACTGAGAATAGAGAAGTTCAGATCAAGGTCAGGAACAGATGGAAC
AGCTGAATATGGGCCAAACAGGATATCTGTGGTAAGCAGTTCCTGCCCCGGCTCAGGGCCAAGAACAGAT
GGAACAGCTGAATATGGGCCAAACAGGATATCTGTGGTAAGCAGTTCCTGCCCCGGCTCAGGGCCAAGAA
CAGATGGTCCCCAGATGCGGTCCAGCCCTCAGCAGTTTCTAGAGAACCATCAGATGTTTCCAGGGTGCCC
CAAGGACCTGAAATGACCCTGTGCCTTATTTGAACTAACCAATCAGTTCGCTTCTCGCTTCTGTTCGCGC
GCTTCTGCTCCCCGAGCTCAATAAAAGAGCCCACAACCCCTCACTCGGGGCGCCAGTCCTCCGATTGACT
GAGTCGCCCGGGTACCCGTGTATCCAATAAACCCTCTTGCAGTTGCATCCGACTTGTGGTCTCGCTGTTC
CTTGGGAGGGTCTCCTCTGAGTGATTGACTACCCGTCAGCGGGGGTCTTTCACATGCAGCATGTATCAAA
ATTAATTTGGTTTTTTTTCTTAAGTATTTACATTAAATGGCCATAGTTGCATTAATGAATCGGCCAACGC
GCGGGGAGAGGCGGTTTGCGTATTGGGCGCTCTTCCGCTTCCTCGCTCACTGACTCGCTGCGCTCGGTCG
TTCGGCTGCGGCGAGCGGTATCAGCTCACTCAAAGGCGGTAATACGGTTATCCACAGAATCAGGGGATAA
CGCAGGAAAGAACATGTGAGCAAAAGGCCAGCAAAAGGCCAGGAACCGTAAAAAGGCCGCGTTGCTGGCG
TTTTTCCATAGGCTCCGCCCCCCTGACGAGCATCACAAAAATCGACGCTCAAGTCAGAGGTGGCGAAACC
CGACAGGACTATAAAGATACCAGGCGTTTCCCCCTGGAAGCTCCCTCGTGCGCTCTCCTGTTCCGACCCT
GCCGCTTACCGGATACCTGTCCGCCTTTCTCCCTTCGGGAAGCGTGGCGCTTTCTCATAGCTCACGCTGT
AGGTATCTCAGTTCGGTGTAGGTCGTTCGCTCCAAGCTGGGCTGTGTGCACGAACCCCCCGTTCAGCCCG
ACCGCTGCGCCTTATCCGGTAACTATCGTCTTGAGTCCAACCCGGTAAGACACGACTTATCGCCACTGGC
AGCAGCCACTGGTAACAGGATTAGCAGAGCGAGGTATGTAGGCGGTGCTACAGAGTTCTTGAAGTGGTGG
CCTAACTACGGCTACACTAGAAGAACAGTATTTGGTATCTGCGCTCTGCTGAAGCCAGTTACCTTCGGAA
AAAGAGTTGGTAGCTCTTGATCCGGCAAACAAACCACCGCTGGTAGCGGTGGTTTTTTTGTTTGCAAGCA
GCAGATTACGCGCAGAAAAAAAGGATCTCAAGAAGATCCTTTGATCTTTTCTACGGGGTCTGACGCTCAG
TGGAACGAAAACTCACGTTAAGGGATTTTGGTCATGAGATTATCAAAAAGGATCTTCACCTAGATCCTTT
TGCGGCCGGCCGCAAATCAATCTAAAGTATATATGAGTAAACTTGGTCTGACAGTTACCAATGCTTAATC
AGTGAGGCACCTATCTCAGCGATCTGTCTATTTCGTTCATCCATAGTTGCCTGACTCCCCGTCGTGTAGA
TAACTACGATACGGGAGGGCTTACCATCTGGCCCCAGTGCTGCAATGATACCGCGAGACCCACGCTCACC
GGCTCCAGATTTATCAGCAATAAACCAGCCAGCCGGAAGGGCCGAGCGCAGAAGTGGTCCTGCAACTTTA
TCCGCCTCCATCCAGTCTATTAATTGTTGCCGGGAAGCTAGAGTAAGTAGTTCGCCAGTTAATAGTTTGC
GCAACGTTGTTGCCATTGCTACAGGCATCGTGGTGTCACGCTCGTCGTTTGGTATGGCTTCATTCAGCTC
CGGTTCCCAACGATCAAGGCGAGTTACATGATCCCCCATGTTGTGCAAAAAAGCGGTTAGCTCCTTCGGT
CCTCCGATCGTTGTCAGAAGTAAGTTGGCCGCAGTGTTATCACTCATGGTTATGGCAGCACTGCATAATT
CTCTTACTGTCATGCCATCCGTAAGATGCTTTTCTGTGACTGGTGAGTACTCAACCAAGTCATTCTGAGA
ATAGTGTATGCGGCGACCGAGTTGCTCTTGCCCGGCGTCAATACGGGATAATACCGCGCCACATAGCAGA
ACTTTAAAAGTGCTCATCATTGGAAAACGTTCTTCGGGGCGAAAACTCTCAAGGATCTTACCGCTGTTGA
GATCCAGTTCGATGTAACCCACTCGTGCACCCAACTGATCTTCAGCATCTTTTACTTTCACCAGCGTTTC
TGGGTGAGCAAAAACAGGAAGGCAAAATGCCGCAAAAAAGGGAATAAGGGCGACACGGAAATGTTGAATA
CTCATACTCTTCCTTTTTCAATATTATTGAAGCATTTATCAGGGTTATTGTCTCATGAGCGGATACATAT
TTGAATGTATTTAGAAAAATAAACAAATAGGGGTTCCGCGCACATTTCCCCGAAAAGTGCCACCTGCATA
ATGAAAGACCCCACCTGTAGGTTTGGCAAGCTAGCTTAAGTAACGCCATTTTGCAAGGCATGGAAAAATA
CATAACTGAGAATAGAAAAGTTCAGATCAAGGTCAGGAACAGATGGAACAGCTGAATATGGGCCAAACAG
GATATCTGTGGTAAGCAGTTCCTGCCCCGGCTCAGGGCCAAGAACAGATGGAACAGCTGAATATGGGCCA
AACAGGATATCTGTGGTAAGCAGTTCCTGCCCCGGCTCAGGGCCAAGAACAGATGGTCCCCAGATGCGGT
CCAGCCCTCAGCAGTTTCTAGAGAACCATCAGATGTTTCCAGGGTGCCCCAAGGACCTGAAATGACCCTG
TGCCTTATTTGAACTAACCAATCAGTTCGCTTCTCGCTTCTGTTCGCGCGCTTCTGCTCCCCGAGCTCAA
TAAAAGAGCCCACAACCCCTCACTCGGCGCGCCAGTCCTCCGATTGACTGAGTCGCCCGGGTACCCGTGT
ATCCAATAAACCCTCTTGCAGTTGCATCCGACTTGTGGTCTCGCTGTTCCTTGGGAGGGTCTCCTCTGAG
TGATTGACTACCCGTCAGCGGGGGTCTTTCATTTGGGGGCTCGTCCGGGATCGGGAGACCCCTGCCCAGG
GACCACCGACCCACCACCGGGAGGTAAGCTGGCCAGCAACTTATCTGTGTCTGTCCGATTGTCTAGTGTC
TATGACTGATTTTATGCGCCTGCGTCGGTACTAGTTAGCTAACTAGCTCTGTATCTGGCGGACCCGTGGT
GGAACTGACGAGTTCGGAACACCCGGCCGCAACCCTGGGAGACGTCCCAGGGACTTCGGGGGCCGTTTTT
GTGGCCCGACCTGAGTCCAAAAATCCCGATCGTTTTGGACTCTTTGGTGCACCCCCCTAATAGGAGGGAT
ATGTGGTTCTGGTAGGAGACGAGAACCTAAAACAGTTCCCGCCTCCGTCTGAATTTTTGCTTTCGGTTTG
GGACCGAAGCCGCGCCGCGCGTCTTGTCTGCTGCAGCATCGTTCTGTGTTGTCTCTGTCTGACTGTGTTT
CTGTATTTGTCTGAAAAT
Features (pLannotate 1.2.2; 15 found; start..end, strand, type, name):
      4..420     +  CDS            gag (truncated): truncated Moloney murine leukemia virus (MMLV) gag gene lacking the start codon
    430..804     +  misc_feature   pol region: Moloney murine leukemia virus (MMLV) pol region containing the splice acceptor site
    839..1876    +  CDS            NMNAT3: NMNA3_HUMAN - Experimental evidence at protein level: Swiss-Prot protein existence level 1. Catalyzes the formation of NAD(+) from nicotinamide mononucleotide (NMN) and ATP. Can also use the deamidated form; nicotinic acid mononucleotide (NaMN) as substrate with the same efficiency. Can use triazofurin monophosphate (TrMP) as substrate. Can also use GTP and ITP as nucleotide donors. Also catalyzes the reverse reaction, i.e. the pyrophosphorolytic cleavage of NAD(+). For the pyrophosphorolytic activity, can use NAD(+), NADH, NaAD, nicotinic acid adenine dinucleotide phosphate (NHD), nicotinamid
   1910..1975    +  CDS            3xFLAG: three tandem FLAG® epitope tags, followed by an enterokinase cleavage site
   2111..2573    +  misc_feature   IRES: internal ribosome entry site (IRES) of the encephalomyocarditis virus (EMCV)
   2593..2982    +  CDS            BSD: blasticidin S deaminase; Aspergillus terreus BSD; confers resistance to blasticidin
   3031..3152    +  LTR            3' LTR (ΔU3) (fragment): self-inactivating 3' long terminal repeat (LTR) from Moloney murine leukemia virus
   3153..3622    +  LTR            LTR: long terminal repeat from Moloney murine leukemia virus
   3688..3740    -  CDS            lacI (fragment): lac repressor; lacI; The lac repressor binds to the lac operator to inhibit transcription in E. coli. This inhibition can be relieved by adding lactose or isopropyl-β-D-thiogalactopyranoside (IPTG).
   3923..4511    -  rep_origin     ori: high-copy-number ColE1/pMB1/pBR322/pUC origin of replication
   4675..5535    -  CDS            AmpR: β-lactamase; bla; confers resistance to ampicillin, carbenicillin, and related antibiotics
   5536..5640    -  promoter       AmpR promoter: bla
   5670..6263    +  LTR            LTR: long terminal repeat from Moloney murine leukemia virus
   6326..6525    +  misc_feature   MMLV Ψ: packaging signal of Moloney murine leukemia virus (MMLV)
   6577..6665    +  misc_feature   MESV Ψ (fragment): packaging signal of murine embryonic stem cell virus
