[The description below was written by a language model from this plasmid's Addgene catalogue record and pLannotate feature annotations shown in this document.]
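Description:
pMXs_NMNAT3-FLAG is a Moloney murine leukemia virus (MMLV)-based retroviral vector built on the pMXs backbone for stable expression of human NMNAT3 in mammalian cells. In bacteria it is maintained through a high-copy ColE1/pUC-type origin and selected with ampicillin via the β-lactamase gene and its own promoter. The sequenced plasmid is about 6.7 kb.

The proviral portion is flanked by MMLV long terminal repeats. No separate internal promoter is annotated, so transcription of the payload is presumably driven by the 5′ LTR, as is standard for pMXs vectors. Downstream of the 5′ LTR lie the MMLV packaging signal (with a fragment annotated as MESV Ψ), a truncated gag sequence lacking its start codon that extends the packaging region, and a pol segment carrying the splice acceptor. These elements allow the genomic RNA to be encapsidated when gag, pol and env are supplied in trans by packaging cells.

The NMNAT3 coding sequence, inserted between BamHI and NotI sites, is followed by a backbone-encoded C-terminal 3xFLAG epitope for detection or immunoprecipitation. NMNAT3 is a nicotinamide mononucleotide adenylyltransferase that forms NAD+ from NMN and ATP. An EMCV IRES then directs translation of blasticidin S deaminase from the same transcript, so blasticidin resistance in transduced cells is linked to expression of the tagged enzyme. The annotation tool also flags a short fragment resembling a self-inactivating 3′ LTR adjacent to the 3′ LTR, and a small lacI remnant in the backbone.

The construct is intended for producing retrovirus to generate cell populations stably expressing FLAG-tagged NMNAT3, and was deposited in connection with work on mitochondrial NAD transport.
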