Addgene plasmid #133261: pMXs_NMNAT3-FLAG
Purpose: Express FLAG-tagged NMNAT3 in mammalian cells
Depositing lab: David Sabatini. Depositing organization: Whitehead Institute for Biomedical Research. Publication: MCART1/SLC25A51 is required for mitochondrial NAD transport. Kory N, Uit de Bos J, van der Rijt S, Jankovic N, Gura M, Arp N, Pena IA, Prakash G, Chan SH, Kunchok T, Lewis CA, Sabatini DM. Sci Adv. 2020 Oct 21;6(43):eabe5310. doi: 10.1126/sciadv.abe5310. Print 2020 Oct. PubMed 33087354.
Backbone
  Vector backbone: pMXs
  Backbone manufacturer: Cell Biolabs, Inc.
  Backbone size w/o insert (bp): 5600
  Vector type: Mammalian Expression, Retroviral
  Selectable markers: Blasticidin
Growth in bacteria
  Bacterial resistance: Ampicillin, 100 μg/mL
  Growth temperature: 30°C
  Growth strain: NEB Stable
  Copy number: High Copy
Gene/Insert
  Gene/Insert name: NMNAT3
  Species: H. sapiens (human)
  Entrez Gene: NMNAT3 (a.k.a. FKSG76, PNAT-3, PNAT3)
  Tag / fusion protein: 3xFLAG (C terminal on backbone)
  Cloning method: Restriction Enzyme; 5′ cloning site BamHI (not destroyed); 3′ cloning site NotI (not destroyed)
  Sequencing primers: 5′ GTGGACCATCCTCTAG; 3′ GACGGCAATATGGTG
Terms and licenses: Academic/Nonprofit Terms; Industry Terms: Not Available to Industry
How to cite: pMXs_NMNAT3-FLAG was a gift from David Sabatini (Addgene plasmid # 133261 ; http://n2t.net/addgene:133261 ; RRID:Addgene_133261)
