>Addgene plasmid #133261 | pMXs_NMNAT3-FLAG | depositor partial sequence | sequence record 256080 | Insert
ATGAAGAGCCGAATACCTGTGGTGCTCCTGGCCTGTGGCTCCTTTAACCCCATCACCAACATGCACCTGC
GCATGTTTGAGGTGGCCAGAGATCACCTACACCAAACAGAATATGAAGAAAAGGACCATGAAGTTGCACT
TGTTTTTCCTGGACCTCAGTCTATCTCAATAAAAGATATTTCTTTTCATCTGCAAAAAAGGATTCAAAAT
AATGTTAGCAGCAAAAATGATGACCCTGACAAGTCATCTTTTAAACGCAAAAGAACTGAAGAACAAGCGT
TCTGTGATTTGAATGACAGCAAGTGCAAAGGCACAACACTGAAAAAAATTATATTTATAGATAGCACCTG
GAACCAAACAAACAAAATATTCACTGATGAGCGACTTCAAGGAATGTACCAGGTCATCCAGGGTATCATC
TCTCCTGTCAACGACACCTATGGGAAGAAAGACCTCGCAGCTTCTCATCACCGAGTGGCCATGGCCCGGC
TGGCCCTGCAGACATCCGACTGGATACGGGTGGACCCTTGGGAGAGTGAGCAGGCACAGTGGATGGAGAC
AGTGAAGGTGCTGAGGCATCATCACAGCAAACTGCTCAGATCTCCACCCCAGATGGAAGGCCCAGACCAT
GGCAAGGCACTCTTCTCGACCCCTGCAGCTGTGCCTGAGCTGAAGCTTCTCTGTGGGGCAGACGTCTTGA
AGACCTTCCAGACCCCCAACCTCTGGAAGGATGCGCACATCCAGGAAATAGTGGAGAAGTTTGGCTTGGT
GTGCGTGGGCCGAGTAGGTCACGACCCAAAAGGTTACATCGCAGAATCTCCCATCCTACGGATGCACCAG
CACAACATTCACCTGGCCAAGGAGCCTGTGCAGAATGAGATCAGTGCCACATACATCAGGCGAGCCTTGG
GCCAAGGGCAGAGCGTAAAGTACCTGATTCCCGATGCTGTCATCACGTACATCAAGGACCATGGCCTCTA
CACCAAGGGCAGTACCTGGAAAGGCAAAAGCACCCAGAGCACTGAGGGCAAGACAAGCGC
